>Addgene plasmid #12897 | DCT.VV.Orf209 | addgene partial sequence | sequence record 19286 | T7 5'-TAATACGACTCACTATAGGG-3'
CGAGCTCGGATCCGTACCCTTCACCGAATTCCAGCTGACCACCATGGACATGCTTATGATT
[183 nt withheld, positions 62-244]
AAGCACTGCGCGCCCCACAGAGTTAGCGGAGTCATTCATACCAATCATAGCGATATTTCCATGAACTAAG
CAATTCCCGGGGATCCGAATAAAGGGTCAAGACAATTCTGCAGATATCCAGCACAGTGGCGGCCGCTCGA
GTCTAGAGGGCCCGCGGTTCGAAGGTAAGCCTATCCCTAACCCTCTCCTCGGTCTCGATTCTACGCGTAC
CGGTCATCATCACCATCACCATTGAGTTTAAACCCGCTGATCAGCCTCGACTGTGCCTTCTAGTTGCCAG
CCATCTGTTGTTTGCCCCTCCCCCGTGCCTTCCTTGACCCTGGAAGGTGCCACTCCCACTGTCCTTTCCT
AATAAAATGAGGAAATTGCATCGCATTGTCTGAGTAGGTGTCATTCTATTCTGGGGGGTGGGGTGGGGCA
GGACAGCAAGGGGGAGGATTGGGAAGACAATAGCAGGCATGCTGGGGATGCGGTGGGCTCTATGGCTTCT
GAGGCGGAAAGAACCAGCTGGGGCTCTAGGGGGTATCCCC
[106 nt withheld, positions 775-880]
CTTCTTT
