[The description below was written by a language model from this plasmid's Addgene catalogue record.]
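Description:
DCT.VV.Orf209 is a mammalian expression plasmid built on the commercial pcDNA 3.1D V5-His-TOPO backbone (about 5.5 kb without insert) and carrying a short vaccinia virus open reading frame of 273 bp. The insert, designated VV.Orf209 within its library, is also recorded as an IMV (intracellular mature virion) membrane protein and as VV_WR_133. The plasmid is maintained at high copy number in E. coli under ampicillin selection, and it carries a neomycin resistance marker that allows G418 selection in mammalian cells. The insert is recorded as flanked by BamHI sites at both ends, which remain intact, and a universal T7 primer is listed for sequencing from the 5′ side. The record does not explicitly state the promoter. Vectors of this backbone family generally use a strong constitutive viral promoter and provide optional C-terminal V5 and polyhistidine tags. Whether those tags are in frame with this ORF is not stated.

The plasmid is one member of a library of individually cloned vaccinia virus ORFs. That library was assembled for work identifying poxvirus determinants recognised by CD8+ T cells, with the aim of informing the design and characterisation of smallpox vaccines. In that setting, each ORF is expressed in mammalian cells so that its product can be tested as a source of T cell epitopes. The construct was made for screening, so its sequence may differ from the current canonical GenBank version of the gene. The plasmid and insert names apply only within this library. Their equivalents in the Copenhagen and WR strains, along with sequencing notes, are given in the library's supplementary data table, which should be checked together with the repository's quality-control sequence.
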