Addgene plasmid #12897: DCT.VV.Orf209
Purpose: This plasmid was designed for screening purposes and may contain discrepancies relative to the current canonical GenBank version of the gene.
Depositing lab: Jack Bennink & Jon Yewdell. Depositing organization: National Institute of Allergy and Infectious Diseases (NIAID). Publication: Identification of poxvirus CD8+ T cell determinants to enable rational design and characterization of smallpox vaccines. Tscharke DC, Karupiah G, Zhou J, Palmore T, Irvine KR, Haeryfar SM, Williams S, Sidney J, Sette A, Bennink JR, Yewdell JW. J Exp Med. 2005 January 3; 201(1): 95–104. 10.1084/jem.20041912 PubMed 15623576.
Backbone
  Vector backbone: pcDNA 3.1D V5-His-TOPO
  Backbone manufacturer: Invitrogen
  Backbone size w/o insert (bp): 5514
  Vector type: Mammalian Expression
  Selectable markers: Neomycin (select with G418)
Growth in bacteria
  Bacterial resistance: Ampicillin, 100 μg/mL
  Growth temperature: 37°C
  Growth strain: DH5alpha
  Copy number: High Copy
Gene/Insert
  Gene/Insert name: VV.Orf209 (alt names: IMV membrane protein; VV_WR_133)
  Species: Vaccinia Virus
  Insert size (bp): 273
  GenBank ID: 9791072
  Cloning method: Restriction Enzyme; 5′ cloning site BamHI (not destroyed); 3′ cloning site BamHI (not destroyed)
  Sequencing primers: 5′ Universal T7
Terms and licenses: Academic/Nonprofit Terms; Industry Terms: Not Available to Industry
Depositor comments: Please see the Vaccinia kit page ( https://www.addgene.org/vvorf/ ) for more information. The kit page contains the supplemental VVOrfData spreadsheet, which includes important information about this plasmid. The plasmid and insert names provided here relate only to this library. The name of the ORF (if present) in VACV strain Copenhagen and the name of the ORF (if annotated) in VACV strain WR sequence can be found in VVOrfData spreadsheet. Please note that the amino acid sequence given for each ORF in the spreadsheet may contain some errors. Additionally, changes from the expected sequence may be present in these plasmids. Please see Addgene's quality control sequence and sequencing notes in the VVOrfData spreadsheet before ordering this plasmid.
How to cite: DCT.VV.Orf209 was a gift from Jack Bennink & Jon Yewdell (Addgene plasmid # 12897 ; http://n2t.net/addgene:12897 ; RRID:Addgene_12897)
